>Addgene plasmid #182503 | pAAV-flex-GFP-shRNA-scramble | addgene full sequence | sequence record 355964 | Addgene NGS Result
CCTCAGTGAGCGAGCGAGCGCGCAGCTGCCTGCAGGGGCGCCTGATGCGGTATTTTCTCCTTACGCATCT
GTGCGGTATTTCACACCGCATA
[95 nt withheld, positions 93-187]
T
[46 nt withheld, positions 189-234]
C
[141 nt withheld, positions 236-376]
CCTTTGACGTTGGAGTCCACGTTCTTT
[37 nt withheld, positions 404-440]
ACTCTATCTCGGGCTATTCTTTTGATTTATAAGGGATTTTGCCGATTTCGGTCTATTGGTTAAAAAATGA
GCTGATTTAACAAAAATTTAACGCGAATTTTAACAAAATATTAACGTTTACAATTTTATGGTGCACTCTC
AGTACAATCTGCTCTGATGCCGCATAGTTAAGCCAGCCCCGACACCCGCCAACACCCGCTGACGCGCCCT
GACGGGCTTGTCTGCTCCCGGCATCCGCTTACAGACAAGCTGTGACCGTCTCCGGGAGCTGCATGTGTCA
GAGGTTTTCACCGTCATCACCGAAACGCGCGAGACGAAAGGGCCTCGTGATACGCCTATTTTTATAGGTT
AATGTCATGATAATAATGGTTTCTTAGACGTCAGGTGGCACTTTTCGGGGAAATGTGCGCGGAACCCCTA
TTTGTTTATTTTTCTAAATACATTCAAATATGTATCCGCTCATGAGACAATAACCCTGATAAATGCTTCA
ATAATATTGAAAAAGGAAGAGTATGAGTATTCAACATTTCCGTGTCGCCCTTATTCCCTTTTTTGCGGCA
TTTTGCCTTCCTGTTTTTGCTCACCCAGAAACGCTGGTGAAAGTAAAAGATGCTGAAGATCAGTTGGGTG
CACGAGTGGGTTACATCGAACTGGATCTCAACAGCGGTAAGATCCTTGAGAGTTTTCGCCCCGAAGAACG
TTTTCCAATGATGAGCACTTTTAAAGTTCTGCTATGTGGCGCGGTATTATCCCGTATTGACGCCGGGCAA
GAGCAACTCGGTCGCCGCATACACTATTCTCAGAATGACTTGGTTGAGTACTCACCAGTCACAGAAAAGC
ATCTTACGGATGGCATGACAGTAAGAGAATTATGCAGTGCTGCCATAACCATGAGTGATAACACTGCGGC
CAACTTACTTCTGACAACGATCGGAGGACCGAAGGAGCTAACCGCTTTTTTGCACAACATGGGGGATCAT
GTAACTCGCCTTGATCGTTGGGAACCGGAGCTGAATGAAGCCATACCAAACGACGAGCGTGACACCACGA
TGCCTGTAGCAATGGCAACAACGTTGCGCAAACTATTAACTGGCGAACTACTTACTCTAGCTTCCCGGCA
ACAATTAATAGACTGGATGGAGGCGGATAAAGTTGCAGGACCACTTCTGCGCTCGGCCCTTCCGGCTGGC
TGGTTTATTGCTGATAAATCTGGAGCCGGTGAGCGTGGGTCTCGCGGTATCATTGCAGCACTGGGGCCAG
ATGGTAAGCCCTCCCGTATCGTAGTTATCTACACGACGGGGAGTCAGGCAACTATGGATGAACGAAATAG
ACAGATCGCTGAGATAGGTGCCTCACTGATTAAGCATTGGTAACTGTCAGACCAAGTTTACTCATATATA
CTTTAGATTGATTTAAAACTTCATTTTTAATTTAAAAGGATCTAGGTGAAGATCCTTTTTGATAATCTCA
TGACCAAAATCCCTTAACGTGAGTTTTCGTTCCACTGAGCGTCAGACCCCGTAGAAAAGATCAAAGGATC
TTCTTGAGATCCTTTTTTTCTGCGCGTAATCTGCTGCTTGCAAACAAAAAAACCACCGCTACCAGCGGTG
GTTTGTTTGCCGGATCAAGAGCTACCAACTCTTTTTCCGAAGGTAACTGGCTTCAGCAGAGCGCAGATAC
CAAATACTGTTCTTCTAGTGTAGCCGTAGTTAGGCCACCACTTCAAGAACTCTGTAGCACCGCCTACATA
CCTCGCTCTGCTAATCCTGTTACCAGTGGCTGCTGCCAGTGGCGATAAGTCGTGTCTTACCGGGTTGGAC
TCAAGACGATAGTTACCGGATAAGGCGCAGCGGTCGGGCTGAACGGGGGGTTCGTGCACACAGCCCAGCT
TGGAGCGAACGACCTACACCGAACTGAGATACCTACAGCGTGAGCTATGAGAAAGCGCCACGCTTCCCGA
AGGGAGAAAGGCGGACAGGTATCCGGTAAGCGGCAGGGTCGGAACAGGAGAGCGCACGAGGGAGCTTCCA
GGGGGAAACGCCTGGTATCTTTATAGTCCTGTCGGGTTTCGCCACCTCTGACTTGAGCGTCGATTTTTGT
GATGCTCGTCAGGGGGGCGGAGCCTATGGAAAAACGCCAGCAACGCGGCCTTTTTACGGTTCCTGGCCTT
TTGCTGGCCTTTTGCTCACATGTCCTGCAGGCAGCTGCGCGCTCGCTCGCTCACTGAGGCCGCCCGGGCG
TCGGGCGACCTTTGGTCGCCCGGCCTCAGTGAGCGAGCGAGCGCGCAGAGAGGGAGTGGCCAACTCCATC
ACTAGGGGTTCCTGCGGCCGCACGCGTGTGTCTAGACTGCAGAGGGCCCTGCGTATGAGTGCAAGTGGGT
TTTAGGACCAGGATGAGGCGGGGTGGGGGTGCCTACCTGACGACCGACCCCGACCCACTGGACAAGCACC
CAACCCCCATTCCCCAAATTGCGCATCCCCTATCAGAGAGGGGGAGGGGAAACAGGATGCGGCGAGGCGC
GTGCGCACTGCCAGCTTCAGCACCGCGGACAGTGCCTTCGCCCCCGCCTGGCGGCGCGCGCCACCGCCGC
CTCAGCACTGAAGGCGCGCTGACGTCACTCGCCGGTCCCCCGCAAACTCCCCTTCCCGGCCACCTTGGTC
GCGTCCGCGCCGCCGCCGGCCCAGCCGGACCGCACCACGCGAGGCGCGAGATAGGGGGGCACGGGCGCGA
CCATCTGCGCTGCGGCGCCGGCGACTCAGCGCTGATGAATCCCCTAATGATTTTTATCAAAATCATTAAG
TTAAGGTAGATACACATCTTGTCATATGATCAAATGGTTTCGCCAAAAATCAATAATCAGACAACAAAAT
GTGCGAACTCGATATTTTACACGACTCTCTTTACCAATTCTGCCCCGAATTACACTTAAAACGACTCAAC
AGCTTAACGTTGGCTTGCCACGCCTTACTTGACTGTAAAACTCTCACTCTTACCGAACTTGGCCGTAACC
TGCCAACCAAAGCGAGAACAAAACATAACATCAAACGAATCGACCGATTGTTAGGTAATCGTCACCTCCA
CAAAGAGCGACTCGCTGTATACCGTTGGCATGCTAGCTTTATCTGTTCGGGCAATACGATGCCCATTGTA
CTTGTTGACTGGTCTGATATCCGTGAGCAAAAACGGCTTATGGTATTGCGAGCTTCAGTCGCACTACACG
GTCGTTCTGTTACTCTTTATGAGAAAGCGTTCCCGCTTTCAGAGCAATGTTCAAAGAAAGCTCATGACCA
ATTTCTAGCCGACCTTGCGAGCATTCTACCGAGTAACACCACACCGCTCATTGTCAGTGATGCTGGCTTT
AAAGTGCCATGGTATAAATCCGTTGAGAAGCTGGGTTGGTACTGGTTAAGTCGAGTAAGAGGAAAAGTAC
AATATGCAGACCTAGGAGCGGAAAACTGGAAACCTATCAGCAACTTACATGATATGTCATCTAGTCACTC
AAAGACTTTAGGCTATAAGAGGCTGACTAAAAGCAATCCAATCTCATGCCAAATTCTATTGTATAAATCT
CGCTCTAAAGGCCGAAAAAATCAGCGCTCGACACGGACTCATTGTCACCACCCGTCACCTAAAATCTACT
CAGCGTCGGCAAAGGAGCCATGGATTCTAGCAACTAACTTACCTGTTGAAATTCGAACACCCAAACAACT
TGTTAATATCTATTCGAAGCGAATGCAGATTGAAGAAACCTTCCGAGACTTGAAAAGTCCTGCCTACGGA
CTAGGCCTACGCCATAGCCGAACGAGCAGCTCAGAGCGTTTTGATATCATGCTGCTAATCGCCCTGATGC
TTCAACTAACATGTTGGCTTGCGGGCGTTCATGCTCAGAAACAAGGTTGGGACAAGCACTTCCAGGCTAA
CACAGTCAGAAATCGAAACGTACTCTCAACAGTTCGCTTAGGCATGGAAGTTTTGCGGCATTCTGGCTAC
ACAATAACAAGGGAAGACTTACTCGTGGCTGCAACCCTACTAGCTCAAAATTTATTCACACATGGTTACG
CTTTGGGGAAATTATGAGGGGATCTCTCAGGACTCAGCGCTGCCTCAGTCTGCGGTGGGCAGCGGAGGAG
TCGTGTCGTGCCTGAGAGCGCAGTCGAGAAGGTACCGGATCCTCTAGAGTCGACTCCGGAATAACTTCGT
ATAGGATACTTTATACGAAGTTATGCAGAATGGTAGCTGGATTGTAGCTGCTATTAGCAATATGAAACCT
CTTAATAACTTCGTATAGCATACATTATACGAAGTTATGGCGCGCCGATCAACGTCTCATTTTCGCCAAA
AGTTGGCCCAGGGCTTCCCGGTATCAACAGGGACACCAGGATTTATTTATTCTGCGAAGTGATCTTCCGT
CACAGGTATTTATTCGGTCGAACGCGTCGCCGCGTGTTTAAACGCATTAGTCTTCCAATTGAAAAAAGTG
ATTTAATTTATACCATTTTAATTCAGCTTTGTAAAAATGTATCAAAGAGATAGCAAGGTATTCAGTTTTA
GTAAACAAGATAATTGCTCCTAAAGTAGCCCCTTGAATTCCGAGGCAGTAGGCAGGCTCCCGCTGAATTG
GAATCCTACATCTGTGGCTTCACTAGGATTCCAATTCACGGGAGCTCGCTCACTGTCAACAGCAATATAC
CTTCTCGAGCCTTCTGTTGGGTTAACCTGAAGAAGTAATCCCAGCAAGTGTTTCCAAGATGTGCAGGCAA
CGATTCTGTAAAGTACTGAAGCCTCATTCAACATAGTATATGTGCTGCCGAAGCGAGCACTTAACAAGGC
TTGCGGCCGCTACTTGTACAGCTCGTCCATGCCGAGAGTGATCCCGGCGGCGGTCACGAACTCCAGCAGG
ACCATGTGATCGCGCTTCTCGTTGGGGTCTTTGCTCAGGGCGGACTGGGTGCTCAGGTAGTGGTTGTCGG
GCAGCAGCACGGGGCCGTCGCCGATGGGGGTGTTCTGCTGGTAGTGGTCGGCGAGCTGCACGCTGCCGTC
CTCGATGTTGTGGCGGATCTTGAAGTTCACCTTGATGCCGTTCTTCTGCTTGTCGGCCATGATATAGACG
TTGTGGCTGTTGTAGTTGTACTCCAGCTTGTGCCCCAGGATGTTGCCGTCCTCCTTGAAGTCGATGCCCT
TCAGCTCGATGCGGTTCACCAGGGTGTCGCCCTCGAACTTCACCTCGGCGCGGGTCTTGTAGTTGCCGTC
GTCCTTGAAGAAGATGGTGCGCTCCTGGACGTAGCCTTCGGGCATGGCGGACTTGAAGAAGTCGTGCTGC
TTCATGTGGTCGGGGTAGCGGCTGAAGCACTGCACGCCGTAGGTCAGGGTGGTCACGAGGGTGGGCCAGG
GCACGGGCAGCTTGCCGGTGGTGCAGATGAACTTCAGGGTCAGCTTGCCGTAGGTGGCATCGCCCTCGCC
CTCGCCGGACACGCTGAACTTGTGGCCGTTTACGTCGCCGTCCAGCTCGACCAGGATGGGCACCACCCCG
GTGAACAGCTCCTCGCCCTTGCTCACCATGGTGGCGACCGGTAGCGCTAGCATAACTTCGTATAAAGTAT
CCTATACGAAGTTATTTGCCTTAACCCAGAAATTATCACTGTTATTCTTTAGAATGGTGCAAAGAATAAC
TTCGTATAATGTATGCTATACGAAGTTATGAATTCGATATCAAGCTTATCGATAATCAACCTCTGGATTA
CAAAATTTGTGAAAGATTGACTGGTATTCTTAACTATGTTGCTCCTTTTACGCTATGTGGATACGCTGCT
TTAATGCCTTTGTATCATGCTATTGCTTCCCGTATGGCTTTCATTTTCTCCTCCTTGTATAAATCCTGGT
TGCTGTCTCTTTATGAGGAGTTGTGGCCCGTTGTCAGGCAACGTGGCGTGGTGTGCACTGTGTTTGCTGA
CGCAACCCCCACTGGTTGGGGCATTGCCACCACCTGTCAGCTCCTTTCCGGGACTTTCGCTTTCCCCCTC
CCTATTGCCACGGCGGAACTCATCGCCGCCTGCCTTGCCCGCTGCTGGACAGGGGCTCGGCTGTTGGGCA
CTGACAATTCCGTGGTGTTGTCGGGGAAATCATCGTCCTTTCCTTGGCTGCTCGCCTATGTTGCCACCTG
GATTCTGCGCGGGACGTCCTTCTGCTACGTCCCTTCGGCCCTCAATCCAGCGGACCTTCCTTCCCGCGGC
CTGCTGCCGGCTCTGCGGCCTCTTCCGCGTCTTCGCCTTCGCCCTCAGACGAGTCGGATCTCCCTTTGGG
CCGCCTCCCCGCATCGATACCGAGCGCTGCTCGAGAGATCTACGGGTGGCATCCCTGTGACCCCTCCCCA
GTGCCTCTCCTGGCCCTGGAAGTTGCCACTCCAGTGCCCACCAGCCTTGTCCTAATAAAATTAAGTTGCA
TCATTTTGTCTGACTAGGTGTCCTTCTATAATATTATGGGGTGGAGGGGGGTGGTATGGAGCAAGGGGCA
AGTTGGGAAGACAACCTGTAGGGCCTGCGGGGTCTATTGGGAACCAAGCTGGAGTGCAGTGGCACAATCT
TGGCTCACTGCAATCTCCGCCTCCTGGGTTCAAGCGATTCTCCTGCCTCAGCCTCCCGAGTTGTTGGGAT
TCCAGGCATGCATGACCAGGCTCAGCTAATTTTTGTTTTTTTGGTAGAGACGGGGTTTCACCATATT
Features (pLannotate 1.2.2; 26 found; start..end, strand, type, name):
      1..36      +  repeat_region  AAV2 ITR (fragment): inverted terminal repeat of adeno-associated virus serotype 2 inverted
     41..92      -  misc_feature   bom (fragment): basis of mobility region from pBR322
    111..566     +  rep_origin     f1 ori (sequence partly withheld): f1 bacteriophage origin of replication; arrow indicates direction of (+) strand synthesis
    567..616     -  misc_feature   bom (fragment): basis of mobility region from pBR322
    718..753     -  CDS            rop (fragment): Rop protein, which maintains plasmids at low copy number; rop
    848..952     +  promoter       AmpR promoter: bla
    953..1813    +  CDS            AmpR: β-lactamase; bla; confers resistance to ampicillin, carbenicillin, and related antibiotics
   1984..2572    +  rep_origin     ori: high-copy-number ColE1/pMB1/pBR322/pUC origin of replication
   2645..2672    +  repeat_region  AAV2 ITR (fragment): inverted terminal repeat of adeno-associated virus serotype 2 inverted
   2701..2728    +  repeat_region  AAV2 ITR (fragment): inverted terminal repeat of adeno-associated virus serotype 2 inverted
   2808..3204    +  promoter       hSyn promoter (fragment): human synapsin I promoter; confers neuron-specific expression (Kügler et al., 2003)
   3246..3315    -  ncRNA          RNA-OUT: Accession: RF00240 - RNA-OUT
   4531..4593    +  promoter       hSyn promoter (fragment): human synapsin I promoter; confers neuron-specific expression (Kügler et al., 2003)
   4607..4624    +  misc_feature   MCS (fragment): pUC18/19 multiple cloning site
   4631..4664    +  protein_bind   lox2272: Cre-mediated recombination occurs in the 8-bp core sequence (GGATACTT). lox2272 sites are compatible with each other, but incompatible with loxP or loxN sites (Lee and Saito, 1988). Cre recombinase
   4665..4714    -  intron         β-globin intron (fragment): internally truncated intron from human β-globin
   4715..4748    +  protein_bind   loxP: Cre-mediated recombination occurs in the 8-bp core sequence (GCATACAT). Cre recombinase
   4915..5027    -  ncRNA          3' miR-30a: sequence downstream of the 71-nt precursor of the human miR-30a microRNA (Zeng et al., 2002) miRNA
   5138..5231    -  ncRNA          5' miR-30a: sequence upstream of the 71-nt precursor of the human miR-30a microRNA (Zeng et al., 2002) miRNA
   5283..5999    -  CDS            EGFP: EGFP is a basic (constitutively fluorescent) green fluorescent protein published in 1996, derived from Aequorea victoria. It is reported to be a rapidly-maturing weak dimer with moderate acid sensitivity.
   6022..6055    -  protein_bind   lox2272: Cre-mediated recombination occurs in the 8-bp core sequence (GGATACTT). lox2272 sites are compatible with each other, but incompatible with loxP or loxN sites (Lee and Saito, 1988). Cre recombinase
   6056..6105    -  intron         β-globin intron (fragment): internally truncated intron from human β-globin
   6106..6139    -  protein_bind   loxP: Cre-mediated recombination occurs in the 8-bp core sequence (GCATACAT). Cre recombinase
   6140..6164    +  misc_feature   MCS (fragment): pBluescript multiple cloning site
   6164..6752    +  misc_feature   WPRE: woodchuck hepatitis virus posttranscriptional regulatory element
   6784..7157    +  polyA_signal   hGH poly(A) signal (fragment): human growth hormone polyadenylation signal
