[The description below was written by a language model from this plasmid's Addgene catalogue record and pLannotate feature annotations shown in this document.]
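Description:
pAAV-flex-GFP-shRNA-scramble is an AAV transfer plasmid on a pUC-type backbone, designed for Cre-dependent, neuron-restricted expression of a non-targeting control shRNA. It is maintained in bacteria through a high-copy ColE1/pUC origin and selected with ampicillin via the β-lactamase gene. An f1 origin is also present. Fragments of AAV2 inverted terminal repeats are annotated flanking the expression cassette. These are the elements that allow the cassette to be packaged into recombinant AAV particles.

The payload is driven by the human synapsin I (hSyn) promoter, which confers pan-neuronal expression. Downstream lies a FLEX (double-floxed inverted) switch. Paired lox2272 and loxP sites in opposing orientations bracket a cassette that sits on the reverse strand, consisting of EGFP followed by miR-30a 5′ and 3′ flanking sequences that embed the scramble hairpin. In the absence of Cre the cassette is antisense to the promoter and silent. Cre recombination inverts and locks it, so a single Pol II transcript yields both EGFP and a miR-30-processed shRNA, marking the cells that express the hairpin. A WPRE and a human growth hormone polyadenylation signal follow to enhance transcript stability and termination.

The sequenced record is 7,157 nt, longer than the catalogued 6,076 bp. The hSyn promoter is annotated as two fragments separated by about 1.3 kb containing an RNA-OUT element, consistent with the IS4-family transposase insertion noted in the record. The depositor states that this does not affect plasmid function. The construct serves as the scramble control for Cre-dependent knockdown experiments in defined neuronal populations, as in the associated study of NMDA receptors in the hypothalamus and sleep.
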