Addgene plasmid #182503: pAAV-flex-GFP-shRNA-scramble
Purpose: Expresses scramble shRNA for control expts. Flexed cassette driven by pan neuronal gene promoter
Depositing lab: William Wisden. Depositing organization: Imperial College London. Publication: NMDA Receptors in the Lateral Preoptic Hypothalamus Are Essential for Sustaining NREM and REM Sleep. Miracca G, Anuncibay-Soto B, Tossell K, Yustos R, Vyssotski AL, Franks NP, Wisden W. J Neurosci. 2022 May 31. pii: JNEUROSCI.0350-21.2022. doi: 10.1523/JNEUROSCI.0350-21.2022. PubMed 35649726.
Backbone
  Vector backbone: pUC
  Backbone size w/o insert (bp): 3000
  Total vector size (bp): 6076
  Vector type: Mammalian Expression, AAV, RNAi, Cre/Lox
Growth in bacteria
  Bacterial resistance: Ampicillin, 100 μg/mL
  Growth temperature: 37°C
  Growth strain: NEB Stable
  Copy number: High Copy
Gene/Insert
  Gene/Insert name: pan neuronal promoter driving flexed GFP-shRNA scramble from mir 30 cassette
  Species: Synthetic
  Insert size (bp): 3319
  Promoter: hSyn promoter
  Cloning method: Restriction Enzyme; 5′ cloning site Apa1 (not destroyed); 3′ cloning site HindIII (not destroyed)
  Sequencing primers: 5′ aaactccccttcccggcc; 3′ GAAGTTCACCTTGATGCCGTTC
Terms and licenses: Academic/Nonprofit Terms; Industry Terms: Not Available to Industry
Depositor comments: Please note Addgene NGS identified a IS4 transposase element in this plasmid. Depositor confirms this does not affect plasmid function.
How to cite: pAAV-flex-GFP-shRNA-scramble was a gift from William Wisden (Addgene plasmid # 182503 ; http://n2t.net/addgene:182503 ; RRID:Addgene_182503)
